Addgene plasmid #67811: p4XBRE-SBE-SV40-GL3
Purpose: luciferase reporter with mouse Id1 promoter fragments
Depositing lab: Ron Prywes. Depositing organization: Columbia University. Publication: Serum regulation of Id1 expression by a BMP pathway and BMP responsive element. Lewis TC, Prywes R. Biochim Biophys Acta. 2013 Oct;1829(10):1147-59. doi: 10.1016/j.bbagrm.2013.08.002. Epub 2013 Aug 13. PubMed 23948603.
Backbone
  Vector backbone: pGL3
  Backbone manufacturer: Promega
  Vector type: Mammalian Expression
Growth in bacteria
  Bacterial resistance: Ampicillin, 100 μg/mL
  Growth temperature: 37°C
  Growth strain: DH5alpha
  Copy number: Unknown
Gene/Insert
  Gene/Insert name: Id1
  Species: M. musculus (mouse)
  Entrez Gene: Id1 (a.k.a. AI323524, D2Wsu140e, Idb1, bHLHb24)
  Promoter: Id1/SV40
  Tag / fusion protein: luciferase (C terminal on backbone)
  Cloning method: Restriction Enzyme; 5′ cloning site unknown (unknown if destroyed); 3′ cloning site unknown (unknown if destroyed)
  Sequencing primers: 5′ RVprimer3; 3′ LucNRev
Terms and licenses: Academic/Nonprofit Terms; Industry Terms: Not Available to Industry
How to cite: p4XBRE-SBE-SV40-GL3 was a gift from Ron Prywes (Addgene plasmid # 67811 ; http://n2t.net/addgene:67811 ; RRID:Addgene_67811)
