[The description below was written by a language model from this plasmid's Addgene catalogue record.]
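Description:
p4XBRE-SBE-SV40-GL3 is a mammalian luciferase reporter plasmid built on the Promega pGL3 backbone. It is propagated in E. coli under ampicillin selection; the record lists the copy number as unknown and provides no feature table, so the origin of replication and other backbone elements are not explicitly documented here.

The payload consists of regulatory fragments from the mouse Id1 gene promoter placed upstream of the backbone's firefly luciferase coding sequence, with the promoter recorded as a composite "Id1/SV40". The construct name suggests four copies of a BMP responsive element (BRE) together with a Smad binding element (SBE), joined to an SV40 promoter that supplies basal transcription, but the record does not spell out the exact boundaries, copy number or arrangement of these fragments, and the restriction sites used for cloning are listed as unknown. In a design of this kind, the short Id1-derived elements act as signal-responsive enhancer modules. Luciferase output then reflects the activity of the pathway acting on those elements rather than that of the full native Id1 promoter. Although the catalogue lists luciferase as a "C-terminal tag", it functions as a transcriptional reporter rather than as a fusion to an Id1 protein, since the insert is promoter sequence.

The plasmid is intended for transient transfection reporter assays in mammalian cells. The associated study examined how serum regulates Id1 expression through a BMP pathway and a BMP responsive element, so the construct is suited to measuring BMP/Smad-dependent transcriptional activation through isolated Id1 elements.
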