>Addgene plasmid #67811 | p4XBRE-SBE-SV40-GL3 | depositor partial sequence | sequence record 121876 | 3x copies of BRE and SBE elements
GGGCCTGGCGTCTAACGGTCTGAGGGCCTGGCGTCTAACGGTCTGAGGGCCTGGCGTCTAACGGTCTGA
