>Addgene plasmid #67811 | p4XBRE-SBE-SV40-GL3 | addgene partial sequence | sequence record 130041 | RVprimer3 5'-CTAGCAAAATAGGCTGTCCC-3'
TTTCTCTATCGATAGGTACCGGGCCTGGCGTCTAACGGTCTGAGGGCCTGGCGTCTAACGGTCTGAGGGC
CTGGCGTCTAACGGTCTGAGGGCCTGGCGTCTAACGGTCTGAAGATCTGCGATCTGCATCTCAATTAGTC
AGCAACCATAGTCCCGCCCCTAACTCCGCCCATCCCGCCCCTAACTCCGCCCAGTTCCGCCCATTCTCCG
CCCCATCGCTGACTAATTTTTTTTATTTATGCAGAGGCCGAGGCCGCCTCGGCCTCTGAGCTATTCCAGA
AGTAGTGAGGAGGCTTTTTTGGAGGCCTAGGCTTTTGCAAAAAGCTTGGCATTCCGGTACTGTTGGTAAA
GCCACCATGGAAGACGCCAAAAACATAAAGAAAGGCCCGGCGCCATTCTATCCGCTGGAAGATGGAACCG
CTGGAGAGCAACTGCATAAGGCTATGAAGAGATACGCCCTGGTTCCTGGAACAATTGCTTTTACAGATGC
ACATATCGAGGTGGACATCACTTACGCTGAGTACTTCGAAATGTCCGTTCGGTTGGCAGAAGCTATGAAA
CGATATGGGCTGAATACAAATCACAGAATCGTCGTATGCAGTGAAAACTCTCTTCAATTCTTTATGCCGG
TGTTGGGCGCGTTATTTATCGGAGTTGCAGTTGCGCCCGCGAACGACATTTATAATGAACGTGAATTGCT
CAACAGTATGGGCATTTCGCAGCCTACCGTGGTGTTCGTTTCCAAAAAGGGGTTGCAAAAAATTTTGAAC
GTGCAAAAAAAGCTCCCAATCATCCAAAAAATTATTATCATGGATTCTAAAACGGATTACCAGGGATTTC
AGTCGATGTACACGTTCGTCACATCTCATCTACCTCCCGGTTTTAATGAATACGATTTTGTGCCAGAGTC
CTTCGATAGGGACAAGACAATTGCACTGATCATGAACTCCTCTGGATCTACTGGTCTGCCTAAAGGTGTC
GCTCTGCCTCATAGAACTGCCTGCGTGAGATTCTCGCATGCCAGAGATCCTATTTTTGGCAATCAAATCA
TTCCGGATACTGCGATTTTA
