>Addgene plasmid #67811 | p4XBRE-SBE-SV40-GL3 | addgene partial sequence | sequence record 130042 | LucNRev 5'-CCTTATGCAGTTGCTCTCC-3'
GGCGCCGGGCCTTTCTTTATGTTTTTGGCGTCTTCCATGGTGGCTTTACCAACAGCTACCGGAATGCCAA
GCTTTTTGCAAAAGCCTAGGCCTCCAAAAAAGCCTCCTCACTACTTCTGGAATAGCTCAGAGGCCGAGGC
GGCCTCGGCCTCTGCATAAATAAAAAAAATTAGTCAGCGATGGGGCGGAGAATGGGCGGAACTGGGCGGA
GTTAGGGGCGGGATGGGCGGAGTTAGGGGCGGGACTATGGTTGCTGACTAATTGAGATGCAGATCGCAGA
TCTTCAGACCGTTAGACGCCAGGCCCTCAGACCGTTAGACGCCAGGCCCTCAGACCGTTAGACGCCAGGC
CCTCAGACCGTTAGACGCCAGGCCCGGTACCTATCGATAGAGAAATGTTCTGGCACCTGCACTTGCACTG
GGGACAGCCTATTTTGCTAGTTTGTTTTGTTTCGTTTTGTTTTGATGGAGAGCGTATGTTAGTACTATCG
ATTCACACAAAAAACCAACACACAGATGTAATGAAAATAAAGATATTTTATTGCGGCCGCTCCAAGTACC
TCCCGTACCTTAATATTACTTACTTATCATGGTAGCTTGGGCTGGCGTAATAGCGAAGAGGCCCGCACCG
ATCGCCCTTCCCAACAGTTGCGCAGCCTGAATGGCGAATGGCAAATTGTAAGCGTTAATATTTTGTTAAA
ATTCGCGTTAAATTTTTGTTAAATCAGCTCATTTTTTAACCAATAGGCCGAAATCGGCAAAATCCCTTAT
AAATCAAAAGAATAGACCGAGATAGGGT
[37 nt withheld, positions 799-835]
AAAGAACGTGGACTCCAACGTCAAAGG
[49 nt withheld, positions 863-911]
T
[91 nt withheld, positions 913-1003]
G
[42 nt withheld, positions 1005-1046]
